Addgene plasmid #32400: pLKO.shNkx2-1
Depositing lab: Tyler Jacks & Monte Winslow. Depositing organization: Massachusetts Institute of Technology. Publication: Suppression of lung adenocarcinoma progression by Nkx2-1. Winslow MM, Dayton TL, Verhaak RG, Kim-Kiselak C, Snyder EL, Feldser DM, Hubbard DD, DuPage MJ, Whittaker CA, Hoersch S, Yoon S, Crowley D, Bronson RT, Chiang DY, Meyerson M, Jacks T. Nature. 2011 May 5. 473(7345):101-4. 10.1038/nature09881 PubMed 21471965.
Backbone
  Vector backbone: pLKO
  Modifications to backbone: To knockdown Nkx2-1 shRNA pLKO.1 lentiviral vectors from TRC targeting Nkx2-1 were used. The best hairpin sequence targeting Nkx2-1 was: shNkx2-1 (TRCN0000086266) 5’ CGCCATGTCTTGTTCTACCTT 3’.
  Vector type: Mammalian Expression, Lentiviral, RNAi
  Selectable markers: Puromycin
Growth in bacteria
  Bacterial resistance: Ampicillin, 100 μg/mL
  Growth temperature: 37°C
  Growth strain: NEB Stable
  Copy number: High Copy
Gene/Insert
  Gene/Insert name: shRNA targetting Nkx2-1
  gRNA/shRNA sequence: CGCCATGTCTTGTTCTACCTT
  Species: M. musculus (mouse)
  Entrez Gene: Nkx2-1 (a.k.a. Nkx2.1, T/EBP, Titf1, Ttf-1)
  Cloning method: Restriction Enzyme; 5′ cloning site AgeI (not destroyed); 3′ cloning site EcoRI (not destroyed)
  Sequencing primers: 5′ LKO.1 5'
Terms and licenses: Academic/Nonprofit Terms; Industry Terms: Not Available to Industry
How to cite: pLKO.shNkx2-1 was a gift from Tyler Jacks & Monte Winslow (Addgene plasmid # 32400 ; http://n2t.net/addgene:32400 ; RRID:Addgene_32400)
