[The description below was written by a language model from this plasmid's Addgene catalogue record.]
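Description:
pLKO.shNkx2-1 is a lentiviral RNAi vector built on the pLKO (pLKO.1, TRC library) backbone and designed to knock down mouse Nkx2-1, the homeobox transcription factor also known as Ttf-1, Titf1 or T/EBP. It is maintained in bacteria as a high-copy plasmid under ampicillin selection, and the record lists a recombination-deficient strain for propagation, as is usual for plasmids carrying lentiviral repeats. For mammalian cells it carries a puromycin selectable marker, so transduced populations can be enriched after infection.

The payload is a single short hairpin RNA against the mouse Nkx2-1 transcript, cloned between the AgeI and EcoRI sites, both of which were retained. According to the record, this hairpin was the most effective of the TRC clones tested against this gene. The catalogue entry does not name the promoter or list individual backbone features. In the standard pLKO.1 design, hairpins inserted at these sites are transcribed by a human U6 RNA polymerase III promoter, and the cassette lies between lentiviral LTRs so that it can be packaged into particles when helper plasmids are supplied in trans, but no feature table is available here to confirm the details for this clone. After integration, the hairpin is processed by the cellular RNAi machinery to give stable silencing of Nkx2-1.

The construct was made for work on lung adenocarcinoma progression, where stable depletion of Nkx2-1 in mouse tumour cells was used to test the gene's role in restraining progression. It suits loss-of-function experiments in mouse cells more generally.
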