>Addgene plasmid #32400 | pLKO.shNkx2-1 | addgene partial sequence | sequence record 131496 | LKO1_5 5'-GACTATCATATGCTTACCGT-3'
TTCTGGCTTTATATATCTTGTGGAAGGACGAAACACCGGCGCCATGTCTTGTTCTACCTTCTCGAGAAGG
TAGAACAAGACATGGCGTTTTTGAATTCTCGACCTCGAGACAAATGGCAGTATTCATCCACAATTTTAAA
AGAAAAGGGGGGATTGGGGGGTACAGTGCAGGGGAAAGAATAGTAGACATAATAGCAACAGACATACAAA
CTAAAGAATTACAAAAACAAATTACAAAAATTCAAAATTTTCGGGTTTATTACAGGGACAGCAGAGATCC
ACTTTGGCCGCGGCTCGAGGGGGTTGGGGTTGCGCCTTTTCCAAGGCAGCCCTGGGTTTGCGCAGGGACG
CGGCTGCTCTGGGCGTGGTTCCGGGAAACGCAGCGGCGCCGACCCTGGGTCTCGCACATTCTTCACGTCC
GTTCGCAGCGTCACCCGGATCTTCGCCGCTACCCTTGTGGGCCCCCCGGCGACGCTTCCTGCTCCGCCCC
TAAGTCGGGAAGGTTCCTTGCGGTTCGCGGCGTGCCGGACGTGACAAACGGAAGCCGCACGTCTCACTAG
TACCCTC
